>Addgene plasmid #238621 | HiBiT-ADRA2C Fusion Vector | addgene full sequence | sequence record 478486 | Addgene NGS Result
TCAATATTGGCCATTAGCCATATTATTCATTGGTTATATAGCATAAATCAATATTGGCTATTGGCCATTG
CATACGTTGTATCTATATCATAATATGTACATTTATATTGGCTCATGTCCAATATGACCGCCATGTTGGC
ATTGATTATTGACTAGTTATTAATAGTAATCAATTACGGGGTCATTAGTTCATAGCCCATATATGGAGTT
CCGCGTTACATAACTTACGGTAAATGGCCCGCCTGGCTGACCGCCCAACGACCCCCGCCCATTGACGTCA
ATAATGACGTATGTTCCCATAGTAACGCCAATAGGGACTTTCCATTGACGTCAATGGGTGGAGTATTTAC
GGTAAACTGCCCACTTGGCAGTACATCAAGTGTATCATATGCCAAGTCCGCCCCCTATTGACGTCAATGA
CGGTAAATGGCCCGCCTGGCATTATGCCCAGTACATGACCTTACGGGACTTTCCTACTTGGCAGTACATC
TACGTATTAGTCATCGCTATTACCATGGTGATGCGGTTTTGGCAGTACACCAATGGGCGTGGATAGCGGT
TTGACTCACGGGGATTTCCAAGTCTCCACCCCATTGACGTCAATGGGAGTTTGTTTTGGCACCAAAATCA
ACGGGACTTTCCAAAATGTCGTAATAACCCCGCCCCGTTGACGCAAATGGGCGGTAGGCGTGTACGGTGG
GAGGTCTATATAAGCAGAGCTGGTTTAGTGAACCGTCAGATCACTAGAAGCTTTATTGCGGTAGTTTATC
ACAGTTAAATTGCTAACGCAGTCAGTGCTTCTGACACAACAGTCTCGAACTTAAGCTGCAGAAGTTGGTC
GTGAGGCACTGGGCAGGTAAGTATCAAGGTTACAAGACAGGTTTAAGGAGACCAATAGAAACTGGGCTTG
TCGAGACAGAGAAGACTCTTGCGTTTCTGATAGGCACCTATTGGTCTTACTGACATCCACTTTGCCTTTC
TCTCCACAGGTGTCCACTCCCAGTTCAATTACAGCTCTTAAGGCTAGAGTATTAATACGACTCACTATAG
GGCTAGCGCTCACCATGAACTCCTTCTCCACAAGCGCCTTCGGTCCAGTTGCCTTCTCCCTGGGCCTGCT
CCTGGTGTTGCCTGCTGCCTTCCCTGCCCCAGTCTCCGTGAGCGGCTGGCGGCTGTTCAAGAAGATTAGC
GGGAGCTCCGGTGGCTCGAGCGGTGCGATCGCCATGGCGTCCCCGGCGCTGGCGGCGGCGCTGGCGGTGG
CGGCAGCGGCGGGCCCCAATGCGAGCGGCGCGGGCGAGAGGGGCAGCGGCGGGGTTGCCAATGCCTCGGG
GGCTTCCTGGGGGCCGCCGCGCGGCCAGTACTCGGCGGGCGCGGTGGCAGGGCTGGCTGCCGTGGTGGGC
TTCCTCATCGTCTTCACCGTGGTGGGCAACGTGCTGGTGGTGATCGCCGTGCTGACCAGCCGGGCGCTGC
GCGCGCCACAGAACCTCTTCCTGGTGTCGCTGGCCTCGGCCGACATCCTGGTGGCCACGCTGGTCATGCC
CTTCTCGTTGGCCAACGAGCTCATGGCCTACTGGTACTTCGGGCAGGTGTGGTGCGGCGTGTACCTGGCG
CTCGATGTGCTGTTTTGCACCTCGTCGATCGTGCATCTGTGTGCCATCAGCCTGGACCGCTACTGGTCGG
TGACGCAGGCCGTCGAGTACAACCTGAAGCGCACACCACGCCGCGTCAAGGCCACCATCGTGGCCGTGTG
GCTCATCTCGGCCGTCATCTCCTTCCCGCCGCTGGTCTCGCTCTACCGCCAGCCCGACGGCGCCGCCTAC
CCGCAGTGCGGCCTCAACGACGAGACCTGGTACATCCTGTCCTCCTGCATCGGCTCCTTCTTCGCGCCCT
GCCTCATCATGGGCCTGGTCTACGCGCGCATCTACCGAGTGGCCAAGCTGCGCACGCGCACGCTCAGCGA
GAAGCGCGCCCCCGTGGGCCCCGACGGTGCGTCCCCGACTACCGAAAACGGGCTGGGCGCGGCGGCAGGC
GCAGGCGAGAACGGGCACTGCGCGCCCCCGCCCGCCGACGTGGAGCCGGACGAGAGCAGCGCAGCGGCCG
AGAGGCGGCGGCGCCGGGGCGCGTTGCGGCGGGGCGGGCGGCGGCGAGCGGGCGCGGAGGGGGGCGCGGG
CGGTGCGGACGGGCAGGGGGCGGGGCCGGGGGCGGCTGAGTCGGGGGCACTGACCGCCTCCAGGTCCCCG
GGGCCCGGTGGCCGCCTGTCGCGCGCCAGCTCGCGCTCCGTCGAGTTCTTCCTGTCGCGCCGGCGCCGGG
CGCGCAGCAGCGTGTGCCGCCGCAAGGTGGCCCAGGCGCGCGAGAAGCGCTTCACCTTTGTGCTGGCTGT
GGTCATGGGCGTGTTCGTGCTCTGCTGGTTCCCCTTCTTCTTCAGCTACAGCCTGTACGGCATCTGCCGC
GAGGCCTGCCAGGTGCCCGGCCCGCTCTTCAAGTTCTTCTTCTGGATCGGCTACTGCAACAGCTCGCTCA
ACCCGGTCATCTACACGGTCTTCAACCAGGATTTCCGGCGATCCTTTAAGCACATCCTCTTCCGACGGAG
GAGAAGGGGCTTCAGGCAGGTTTAAACGAATTCGGGCTCGGTACCCGGGGATCCTCTAGAGTCGACCTGC
AGGCATGCAAGCTGATCCGGCTGCTAACAAAGCCCGAAAGGAAGCTGAGTTGGCTGCTGCCACCGCTGAG
CAATAACTAGCATAACCCCTTGGGGCGGCCGCTTCGAGCAGACATGATAAGATACATTGATGAGTTTGGA
CAAACCACAACTAGAATGCAGTGAAAAAAATGCTTTATTTGTGAAATTTGTGATGCTATTGCTTTATTTG
TAACCATTATAAGCTGCAATAAACAAGTTAACAACAACAATTGCATTCATTTTATGTTTCAGGTTCAGGG
GGAGATGTGGGAGGTTTTTTTAAGCAAGTAAAACCTCTACAAATGTGGTAAAATCGAATTTTAACAAAAT
ATTAACGCTTACAATTTCCTGATGCGGTATTTTCTCCTTACGCATCTGTGCGGTATTTCACACCGCATAC
GCGGATCTGCGCAGCACCATGGCCTGAAATAACCTCTGAAAGAGGAACTTGGTTAGGTACCTTCTGAGGC
GGAAAGAACCAGCTGTGGAATGTGTGTCAGTTAGGGTGTGGAAAGTCCCCAGGCTCCCCAGCAGGCAGAA
GTATGCAAAGCATGCATCTCAATTAGTCAGCAACCAGGTGTGGAAAGTCCCCAGGCTCCCCAGCAGGCAG
AAGTATGCAAAGCATGCATCTCAATTAGTCAGCAACCATAGTCCCGCCCCTAACTCCGCCCATCCCGCCC
CTAACTCCGCCCAGTTCCGCCCATTCTCCGCCCCATGGCTGACTAATTTTTTTTATTTATGCAGAGGCCG
AGGCCGCCTCGGCCTCTGAGCTATTCCAGAAGTAGTGAGGAGGCTTTTTTGGAGGCCTAGGCTTTTGCAA
AAAGCTTAATTAACTGTTGACAATTAATCATCGGCATAGTATATCGGCATAGTATAATACGACAAGGTGA
GGAACTAAACCCAGGAGGCAGATCATGATTGAACAAGATGGATTGCACGCAGGTTCTCCGGCCGCTTGGG
TGGAGAGGCTATTCGGCTATGACTGGGCACAACAGACAATCGGCTGCTCTGATGCCGCCGTGTTCCGGCT
GTCAGCGCAGGGGCGCCCGGTTCTTTTTGTCAAGACCGACCTGTCCGGTGCCCTGAATGAACTGCAGGAC
GAGGCAGCGCGGCTATCGTGGCTGGCCACGACGGGCGTTCCTTGCGCAGCTGTGCTCGACGTTGTCACTG
AAGCGGGAAGGGACTGGCTGCTATTGGGCGAAGTGCCGGGGCAGGATCTCCTGTCATCTCACCTTGCTCC
TGCCGAGAAAGTATCCATCATGGCTGATGCAATGCGGCGGCTGCATACGCTTGATCCGGCTACCTGCCCA
TTCGACCACCAAGCGAAACATCGCATCGAGCGAGCACGTACTCGGATGGAAGCCGGTCTTGTCGATCAGG
ATGATCTGGACGAAGAGCATCAGGGGCTCGCGCCAGCCGAACTGTTCGCCAGGCTCAAGGCGCGCATGCC
CGACGGCGAGGATCTCGTCGTGACCCATGGCGATGCCTGCTTGCCGAATATCATGGTGGAAAATGGCCGC
TTTTCTGGATTCATCGACTGTGGCCGGCTGGGTGTGGCGGACCGCTATCAGGACATAGCGTTGGCTACCC
GTGATATTGCTGAAGAGCTTGGCGGCGAATGGGCTGACCGCTTCCTCGTGCTTTACGGTATCGCCGCTCC
CGATTCGCAGCGCATCGCCTTCTATCGCCTTCTTGACGAGTTCTTCTGAGCGGGACTCTGGGGTTCGAAA
TGACCGACCAAGCGACGCCCAACCTGCCATCACGATGGCCGCAATAAAATATCTTTATTTTCATTACATC
TGTGTGTTGGTTTTTTGTGTGAATCGATAGCGATAAGGATCCTCTTTGCGCTTGCGTTTTCCCTTGTCCA
GATAGCCCAGTAGCTGACATTCATCCGGGGTCAGCACCGTTTCTGCGGACTGGCTTTCTACCCGGTATCA
GCTCACTCAAAGGCGGTAATACGGTTATCCACAGAATCAGGGGATAACGCAGGAAAGAACATGTGAGCAA
AAGGCCAGCAAAAGGCCAGGAACCGTAAAAAGGCCGCGTTGCTGGCGTTTTTCCATAGGCTCCGCCCCCC
TGACGAGCATCACAAAAATCGACGCTCAAGTCAGAGGTGGCGAAACCCGACAGGACTATAAAGATACCAG
GCGTTTCCCCCTGGAAGCTCCCTCGTGCGCTCTCCTGTTCCGACCCTGCCGCTTACCGGATACCTGTCCG
CCTTTCTCCCTTCGGGAAGCGTGGCGCTTTCTCATAGCTCACGCTGTAGGTATCTCAGTTCGGTGTAGGT
CGTTCGCTCCAAGCTGGGCTGTGTGCACGAACCCCCCGTTCAGCCCGACCGCTGCGCCTTATCCGGTAAC
TATCGTCTTGAGTCCAACCCGGTAAGACACGACTTATCGCCACTGGCAGCAGCCACTGGTAACAGGATTA
GCAGAGCGAGGTATGTAGGCGGTGCTACAGAGTTCTTGAAGTGGTGGCCTAACTACGGCTACACTAGAAG
GACAGTATTTGGTATCTGCGCTCTGCTGAAGCCAGTTACCTTCGGAAAAAGAGTTGGTAGCTCTTGATCC
GGCAAACAAACCACCGCTGGTAGCGGTGGTTTTTTTGTTTGCAAGCAGCAGATTACGCGCAGAAAAAAAG
GATTTCAAGAAGATCCTTTGATCTTTTCTACGGGGTCTGACGCTCAGTGGAACGAAAACTCACGTTAAGG
GATTTTGGTCATGAGATTATCAAAAAGGATCTTCACCTAGATCCTTTTATAGTCCGGAAATACAGGAACG
CACGCTGGATGGCCCTTCGCTGGGATGGTGAAACCATGAAAAATGGCAGCTTCAGTGGATTAAGTGGGGG
TAATGTGGCCTGTACCCTCTGGTTGCATAGGTATTCATACGGTTAAAATTTATCAGGCGCGATTGCGGCA
GTTTTTCGGGTGGTTTGTTGCCATTTTTACCTGTCTGCTGCCGTGATCGCGCTGAACGCGTTTTAGCGGT
GCGTACAATTAAGGGATTATGGTAAATCCACTTACTGTCTGCCCTCGTAGCCATCGAGATAAACCGCAGT
ACTCCGGCCACGATGCGTCCGGCGTAGAGGATCGAGATCT
Features (pLannotate 1.2.2; 20 found; start..end, strand, type, name):
    140..517     +  enhancer       CMV enhancer: human cytomegalovirus immediate early enhancer
    519..718     +  promoter       CMV promoter: human cytomegalovirus (CMV) immediate early promoter
    857..989     +  intron         chimeric intron: chimera between introns from human β-globin and immunoglobulin heavy chain genes
   1033..1051    +  promoter       T7 promoter: promoter for bacteriophage T7 RNA polymerase
   1065..1154    +  CDS            IL6 (fragment): IL6_HUMAN - Also known as IFNB2. Experimental evidence at protein level: Swiss-Prot protein existence level 1. Acts as an essential factor in bone homeostasis and on vessels directly or indirectly by induction of VEGF, resulting in increased angiogenesis activity and vascular permeability (PubMed:17075861, PubMed:12794819). Induces, through 'trans-signaling' and synergistically with IL1B and TNF, the production of VEGF (PubMed:12794819). Involved in metabolic controls, is discharged into the bloodstream after muscle contraction increasing lipolysis and improving insulin resistance (PubMed:2082
   1224..2609    +  CDS            ADRA2C: ADA2C_HUMAN - Also known as ADRA2L2, ADRA2RL2. Experimental evidence at protein level: Swiss-Prot protein existence level 1. Alpha-2 adrenergic receptors mediate the catecholamine- induced inhibition of adenylate cyclase through the action of G proteins. From Homo sapiens (Human).
   2618..2673    +  misc_feature   MCS: pUC18/19 multiple cloning site
   2680..2729    +  CDS            SET1 (fragment): solubility-enhancement tag derived from T7 phage gene 10B
   2737..2756    +  terminator     T7 terminator (fragment): transcription terminator for bacteriophage T7 RNA polymerase
   2778..2899    -  polyA_signal   SV40 poly(A) signal: SV40 polyadenylation signal
   2922..2990    -  CDS            large T antigen (fragment): large T antigen from SV40 (simian virus 40)
   2995..3027    +  rep_origin     M13 ori (fragment): M13 bacteriophage origin of replication; arrow indicates direction of (+) strand synthesis
   3028..3079    -  misc_feature   bom (fragment): basis of mobility region from pBR322
   3144..3501    +  promoter       SV40 promoter: SV40 enhancer and early promoter
   3516..3563    +  promoter       EM7 promoter: synthetic bacterial promoter&nbsp
   3595..4386    +  CDS            neo: KKA2_KLEPN - Also known as kan, nptII. Experimental evidence at protein level: Swiss-Prot protein existence level 1. Resistance to kanamycin, neomycin, paromomycin, ribostamycin, butirosin and gentamicin B. From Klebsiella pneumoniae.
   4453..4501    +  polyA_signal   poly(A) signal: synthetic polyadenylation signal
   4522..4611    -  CDS            tnpA (fragment): TN5P_ECOLX - Also known as tnp. Experimental evidence at protein level: Swiss-Prot protein existence level 1. Mediates transposition of transposon Tn5 by a 'cut and paste' mechanism. First, the monomeric transposase binds the 19 bp inverted DNA repeats flanking the transposon. Then, dimerization of the DNA- bound transposase creates a synaptic DNA complex. After nicking of the first DNA strand, excision of the transposon proceeds through a series of intermediates. The transposase then mediates the insertion of the transposon at a new site by strand transfer. The activity of the wild- type tran
   4740..5328    -  rep_origin     ori: high-copy-number ColE1/pMB1/pBR322/pUC origin of replication
   5444..5727    +  misc_feature   cer region: ColE1-derived recombination site that helps to maintain plasmids as monomers
