[The description below was written by a language model from this plasmid's Addgene catalogue record and pLannotate feature annotations shown in this document.]
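Description:
HiBiT-ADRA2C Fusion Vector is a mammalian expression plasmid of about 5.8 kb, built on the pBiT3.1-N [CMV/HiBiT/Blast] backbone, that expresses the human alpha-2C adrenergic receptor (ADRA2C, unmutated) with an N-terminal HiBiT tag. Transcription is driven by the human cytomegalovirus immediate-early enhancer and promoter, followed by a chimeric β-globin/immunoglobulin intron that generally improves mRNA processing and expression. A T7 promoter lies just upstream of the coding region. The annotated open reading frame begins with a short fragment of human IL6, most plausibly its secretion signal peptide, which would direct the receptor's N-terminus to the extracellular face of the membrane. The HiBiT peptide itself is not called by the annotation software; it presumably occupies the unannotated gap between the IL6 fragment and the ADRA2C coding sequence. A multiple cloning site remnant and an SV40 polyadenylation signal follow the insert.

In bacteria the plasmid replicates at high copy from a ColE1/pUC-type origin, and a cer site helps keep it monomeric. Selection is with kanamycin. The feature table shows a neo/nptII gene under tandem SV40 early and EM7 promoters with a synthetic poly(A) signal, an arrangement that permits expression in both mammalian and bacterial cells. The catalogue lists blasticidin as the mammalian selectable marker, but no blasticidin resistance gene is annotated in the sequenced record, so this discrepancy remains unresolved.

HiBiT is a small peptide that complements the LgBiT protein to reconstitute NanoLuc-type luciferase activity. A construct of this kind therefore lends itself to luminescent quantification of this G protein-coupled receptor, such as its expression, surface level or internalisation, although the record states only the expression purpose.
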