Addgene plasmid #238621: HiBiT-ADRA2C Fusion Vector
Purpose: Express HiBiT-ADRA2C Fusion Protein in Mammalian Cells under a CMV promoter
Depositing lab: Promega Corporation.
Backbone
  Vector backbone: pBiT3.1-N [CMV/HiBiT/Blast] Vector
  Vector type: Mammalian Expression
  Selectable markers: Blasticidin
Growth in bacteria
  Bacterial resistance: Kanamycin, 50 μg/mL
  Growth temperature: 37°C
  Growth strain: DH5alpha
  Copy number: High Copy
Gene/Insert
  Gene/Insert name: ADRA2C
  Species: H. sapiens (human)
  Mutation: None
  Entrez Gene: ADRA2C (a.k.a. ADRA2L2, ADRA2RL2, ADRARL2, ALPHA2CAR)
  Promoter: CMV
  Tag / fusion protein: HiBiT (N terminal on backbone)
  Cloning method: Other
Terms and licenses: Academic/Nonprofit Terms; Industry Terms
How to cite: HiBiT-ADRA2C Fusion Vector was a gift from Promega Corporation (Addgene plasmid # 238621 ; http://n2t.net/addgene:238621 ; RRID:Addgene_238621)
